Addgene plasmid #212954: TALED_Right-mouse-ATP6-1397C-AD
Purpose: Expresses TALED_Right-mouse-ATP6-1397C-AD in mammalian cells
Depositing lab: Jin-Soo Kim. Depositing organization: Seoul National University. Publication: Engineering TALE-linked deaminases to facilitate precision adenine base editing in mitochondrial DNA. Cho SI, Lim K, Hong S, Lee J, Kim A, Lim CJ, Ryou S, Lee JM, Mok YG, Chung E, Kim S, Han S, Cho SM, Kim J, Kim EK, Nam KH, Oh Y, Choi M, An TH, Oh KJ, Lee S, Lee H, Kim JS. Cell. 2024 Jan 4;187(1):95-109.e26. doi: 10.1016/j.cell.2023.11.035. PubMed 38181745.
Backbone
  Vector backbone: pCMV
  Total vector size (bp): 6966
  Vector type: Mammalian Expression
Growth in bacteria
  Bacterial resistance: Ampicillin, 100 μg/mL
  Growth temperature: 37°C
  Growth strain: DH5alpha
  Copy number: High Copy
Gene/Insert
  Gene/Insert name: TALED_Right-mouse-ATP6-1397C-AD
  Species: Synthetic
  Insert size (bp): 3240
  Entrez Gene: ATP6
  Cloning method: Gibson Cloning
  Sequencing primers: 5′ CGCAAATGGGCGGTAGGCGTG; 3′ TAGAAGGCACAGTCGAGG
Terms and licenses: Academic/Nonprofit Terms; Industry Terms: Not Available to Industry
How to cite: TALED_Right-mouse-ATP6-1397C-AD was a gift from Jin-Soo Kim (Addgene plasmid # 212954 ; http://n2t.net/addgene:212954 ; RRID:Addgene_212954)
