[The description below was written by a language model from this plasmid's Addgene catalogue record and pLannotate feature annotations shown in this document.]
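Description:
TALED_Right-mouse-ATP6-1397C-AD is a mammalian expression plasmid on a pCMV backbone that encodes the right-hand half of a TALE-linked deaminase (TALED) pair designed for adenine base editing at the mouse mitochondrial ATP6 gene. It is maintained in E. coli through a high-copy ColE1/pUC-type origin and an ampicillin resistance gene (β-lactamase with its own promoter). The catalogue lists a total size of 6,966 bp, whereas the sequenced record behind the feature table is 6,865 nt, a small discrepancy the record does not explain.

The synthetic insert of about 3.2 kb is driven by the human CMV immediate-early enhancer and promoter, with a T7 promoter just upstream of the coding region, and is terminated by the bovine growth hormone polyadenylation signal. The open reading frame spans the numbering origin of the circular map. It begins with a fragment of human COX8A, which would serve as a mitochondrial targeting sequence, followed by a FLAG epitope fragment and then AvrBs3-derived TALE sequences. These were annotated only at the N- and C-terminal flanks, so the central DNA-binding repeat array presumably fills the unannotated interval between them. Downstream lies an E. coli TadA-derived adenosine deaminase, matching the "AD" in the name. "1397C" likely denotes a split DddA cytidine deaminase half, but no such feature was annotated in the table.

Remnants of an SV40 promoter, a ble fragment, an SV40 poly(A) signal and lac regulatory elements appear to be backbone leftovers, so no intact mammalian selection marker is evident. The plasmid is intended for expression in mammalian cells, presumably alongside a matching left-hand TALED construct.
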