Features (pLannotate 1.2.2; 21 found; start..end, strand, type, name):
    943..1062    +  CDS            avrBs3 (fragment): AVRB3_XANEU - Experimental evidence at protein level: Swiss-Prot protein existence level 1. Avirulence protein. Acts as a transcription factor in C.annuum plants. In susceptible plants lacking the Bs3 resistance gene induces expression of a number of genes, including genes homologous to a family of auxin-induced genes, alpha-expansin genes, pectate lyase, anthocyanidin glucoside rhamnosyl transferase and at least one transcription factor, UPA20. Their expression leads to plant hypertrophy in mesophyll cells, probably mainly mediated by UPA20 (PubMed:17962565). In resistant plants induces the h
   1213..1704    +  CDS            tadA: TADA_ECOLI - Also known as yfhC. Experimental evidence at protein level: Swiss-Prot protein existence level 1. Catalyzes the deamination of adenosine to inosine at the wobble position 34 of tRNA(Arg2). Essential for cell viability. From Escherichia coli (strain K12).
   1771..1995    +  polyA_signal   bGH poly(A) signal: bovine growth hormone polyadenylation signal
   1999..2020    +  promoter       SV40 promoter (fragment): SV40 enhancer and early promoter
   2073..2231    +  CDS            ble (fragment): BLE_KLEPN - Experimental evidence at protein level: Swiss-Prot protein existence level 1. Binding protein with a strong affinity to the bleomycin family of antibiotics. Binds to CL990; an antimitotic-antibiotic compound. From Klebsiella pneumoniae.
   2226..2347    +  polyA_signal   SV40 poly(A) signal: SV40 polyadenylation signal
   2420..2436    -  protein_bind   lac operator: The lac repressor binds to the lac operator to inhibit transcription in E. coli. This inhibition can be relieved by adding lactose or isopropyl-β-D-thiogalactopyranoside (IPTG). lac repressor encoded by lacI
   2444..2474    -  promoter       lac promoter: promoter for the E. coli lac operon
   2489..2510    -  protein_bind   CAP binding site: CAP binding activates transcription in the presence of cAMP. E. coli catabolite activator protein
   2523..2615    -  CDS            lacI (fragment): lac repressor; lacI; The lac repressor binds to the lac operator to inhibit transcription in E. coli. This inhibition can be relieved by adding lactose or isopropyl-β-D-thiogalactopyranoside (IPTG).
   2798..3386    -  rep_origin     ori: high-copy-number ColE1/pMB1/pBR322/pUC origin of replication
   3557..4417    -  CDS            AmpR: β-lactamase; bla; confers resistance to ampicillin, carbenicillin, and related antibiotics
   4418..4522    -  promoter       AmpR promoter: bla
   4581..4633    -  misc_feature   bom (fragment): basis of mobility region from pBR322
   4788..5167    +  enhancer       CMV enhancer: human cytomegalovirus immediate early enhancer
   5168..5371    +  promoter       CMV promoter: human cytomegalovirus (CMV) immediate early promoter
   5367..5400    +  LTR            5' LTR (truncated) (fragment): truncated 5' long terminal repeat (LTR) from HIV-1
   5416..5434    +  promoter       T7 promoter: promoter for bacteriophage T7 RNA polymerase
   5444..5527    +  CDS            COX8A (fragment): COX8A_HUMAN - Also known as COX8, COX8L. Experimental evidence at protein level: Swiss-Prot protein existence level 1. Component of the cytochrome c oxidase, the last enzyme in the mitochondrial electron transport chain which drives oxidative phosphorylation. The respiratory chain contains 3 multisubunit complexes succinate dehydrogenase (complex II, CII), ubiquinol- cytochrome c oxidoreductase (cytochrome b-c1 complex, complex III, CIII) and cytochrome c oxidase (complex IV, CIV), that cooperate to transfer electrons derived from NADH and succinate to molecular oxygen, creating an electrochem
   5570..5594    +  CDS            2xFLAG (fragment): two tandem FLAG® epitope tags
   5609..6115    +  CDS            avrBs3 (fragment): AVRB3_XANEU - Experimental evidence at protein level: Swiss-Prot protein existence level 1. Avirulence protein. Acts as a transcription factor in C.annuum plants. In susceptible plants lacking the Bs3 resistance gene induces expression of a number of genes, including genes homologous to a family of auxin-induced genes, alpha-expansin genes, pectate lyase, anthocyanidin glucoside rhamnosyl transferase and at least one transcription factor, UPA20. Their expression leads to plant hypertrophy in mesophyll cells, probably mainly mediated by UPA20 (PubMed:17962565). In resistant plants induces the h
>Addgene plasmid #212954 | TALED_Right-mouse-ATP6-1397C-AD | addgene full sequence | sequence record 424756 | Addgene NGS Result
ATAGGAGGAAAACAAGCATTGGAGACAGTGCAAAGGCTTTTGCCAGTTTTGTGTCAAGCACATGGCCTTA
CACCTGCACAAGTTGTTGCAATTGCAAGCAACGGCGGCGGAAAACAGGCACTGGAAACTGTGCAAAGACT
CCTGCCAGTTTTGTGCCAGGCTCATGGCCTGACTCCAGACCAGGTCGTTGCTATTGCCAGCAATAACGGA
GGTAAGCAAGCATTGGAGACTGTTCAGCGGCTCCTCCCTGTCCTCTGTCAGGCCCACGGGCTGACTCCTG
CACAGGTGGTGGCCATCGCTTCAAACGGGGGGGGGAAGCAAGCCCTCGAAACTGTTCAACGGTTGTTGCC
TGTTTTGTGTCAGGATCATGGGCTGACTCCAGCCCAGGTTGTTGCAATTGCATCTAATATCGGTGGAAAG
CAGGCTTTGGAAACCGTCCAGAGGCTTCTCCCAGTGCTGTGTCAGGCACATGGGTTGACACCCGACCAAG
TGGTCGCAATTGCTTCAAATGGAGGGGGAAAACAAGCCCTTGAAACAGTGCAGAGGTTGCTTCCTGTTCT
TTGTCAAGCTCACGGTCTTACTCCTGATCAGGTGGTGGCTATCGCAAGCAACGGCGGGGGGAAACAGGCA
CTCGAAACTGTGCAACGCCTCCTGCCTGTGTTGTGCCAGGCTCATGGATTGACCCCTGAGCAAGTGGTTG
CCATTGCCAGTAATATCGGCGGCAAGCAGGCTTTGGAAACTGTTCAGAGATTGCTGCCCGTTCTTTGCCA
AGCACATGGCCTTACTCCCGATCAGGTCGTGGCTATTGCATCAAATGGTGGTGGCAAACAAGCACTGGAA
ACCGTTCAAAGGTTGCTTCCTGTTCTGTGTCAGGACCACGGTCTGACTCCGGAACAGGTGGTGGCGATTG
CAAGCAACGGCGGCGGCAAACAGGCTCTAGAGAGCATTGTTGCCCAGCTCTCCAGACCTGATCCGGCGCT
AGCCGCGTTGACAAATGATCATCTTGTTGCTCTTGCTTGTCTTGGCGGACGACCTGCCCTGGATGCTGTG
AAAAAGGGGTTGCTAGTCGGCAGTGCCATACCTGTGAAGCGGGGAGCAACAGGGGAGACAAAGGTGTTCA
CAGGCAACTCTAACAGTCCAAAGAGCCCCACCAAAGGCGGGTGTTCAGGAAGCGAAACTCCTGGTACCTC
AGAGTCCGCTACTCCCGAATCCTCTGAGGTGGAGTTTTCCCACGAGTACTGGATGAGACATGCCCTGACC
CTGGCCAAGAGGGCACGGGATGAGAGGGAGGTGCCTGTGGGAGCCGTGCTGGTGCTGAACAATAGAGTGA
TCGGCGAGGGCTGGAACAGAGCCATCGGCCTGCACGACCCAACAGCCCATGCCGAAATTATGGCCCTGAG
ACAGGGCGGCCTGGTCATGCAGAACTACAGACTGATTGACGCCACCCTGTACGTGACATTCGAGCCTTGC
GTGATGTGCGCCGGCGCCATGATCCACTCTAGGATCGGCCGCGTGGTGTTTGGCGTGAGGAACTCAAAAA
GAGGCGCCGCAGGCTCCCTGATGAACGTGCTGAACTACCCCGGCATGAATCACCGCGTCGAAATTACCGA
GGGAATCCTGGCAGATGAATGTGCCGCCCTGCTGTGCGATTTCTATCGGATGCCTAGACAGGTGTTCAAT
GCTCAGAAGAAGGCCCAGAGCTCCATCAACTAGTCAGGGCCCTATTCTATAGGTGTCACCTAAATGCTAG
AGCTCGCTGATCAGCCTCGACTGTGCCTTCTAGTTGCCAGCCATCTGTTGTTTGCCCCTCCCCCGTGCCT
TCCTTGACCCTGGAAGGTGCCACTCCCACTGTCCTTTCCTAATAAAATGAGGAAATTGCATCGCATTGTC
TGAGTAGGTGTCATTCTATTCTGGGGGGTGGGGTGGGGCAGGACAGCAAGGGGGAGGATTGGGAAGACAA
TAGCAGGCATGCTGGGGATGCGGTGGGCTCTATGGCTTCTGAGGCGGAAAGAACCAGCTGGGGCTCTAGG
GGGTATCCCCACGCTGCAGTGAGCGGGACTCTGGGGTTCGAAATGACCGACCAAGCGACGCCCAACCTGC
CATCACGAGATTTCGATTCCACCGCCGCCTTCTATGAAAGGTTGGGCTTCGGAATCGTTTTCCGGGACGC
CGGCTGGATGATCCTCCAGCGCGGGGATCTCATGCTGGAGTTCTTCGCCCACCCCAACTTGTTTATTGCA
GCTTATAATGGTTACAAATAAAGCAATAGCATCACAAATTTCACAAATAAAGCATTTTTTTCACTGCATT
CTAGTTGTGGTTTGTCCAAACTCATCAATGTATCTTATCATGTCTGTATACCGTCGACCTCTAGCTAGAG
CTTGGCGTAATCATGGTCATAGCTGTTTCCTGTGTGAAATTGTTATCCGCTCACAATTCCACACAACATA
CGAGCCGGAAGCATAAAGTGTAAAGCCTGGGGTGCCTAATGAGTGAGCTAACTCACATTAATTGCGTTGC
GCTCACTGCCCGCTTTCCAGTCGGGAAACCTGTCGTGCCAGCTGCATTAATGAATCGGCCAACGCGCGGG
GAGAGGCGGTTTGCGTATTGGGCGCTCTTCCGCTTCCTCGCTCACTGACTCGCTGCGCTCGGTCGTTCGG
CTGCGGCGAGCGGTATCAGCTCACTCAAAGGCGGTAATACGGTTATCCACAGAATCAGGGGATAACGCAG
GAAAGAACATGTGAGCAAAAGGCCAGCAAAAGGCCAGGAACCGTAAAAAGGCCGCGTTGCTGGCGTTTTT
CCATAGGCTCCGCCCCCCTGACGAGCATCACAAAAATCGACGCTCAAGTCAGAGGTGGCGAAACCCGACA
GGACTATAAAGATACCAGGCGTTTCCCCCTGGAAGCTCCCTCGTGCGCTCTCCTGTTCCGACCCTGCCGC
TTACCGGATACCTGTCCGCCTTTCTCCCTTCGGGAAGCGTGGCGCTTTCTCATAGCTCACGCTGTAGGTA
TCTCAGTTCGGTGTAGGTCGTTCGCTCCAAGCTGGGCTGTGTGCACGAACCCCCCGTTCAGCCCGACCGC
TGCGCCTTATCCGGTAACTATCGTCTTGAGTCCAACCCGGTAAGACACGACTTATCGCCACTGGCAGCAG
CCACTGGTAACAGGATTAGCAGAGCGAGGTATGTAGGCGGTGCTACAGAGTTCTTGAAGTGGTGGCCTAA
CTACGGCTACACTAGAAGAACAGTATTTGGTATCTGCGCTCTGCTGAAGCCAGTTACCTTCGGAAAAAGA
GTTGGTAGCTCTTGATCCGGCAAACAAACCACCGCTGGTAGCGGTGGTTTTTTTGTTTGCAAGCAGCAGA
TTACGCGCAGAAAAAAAGGATCTCAAGAAGATCCTTTGATCTTTTCTACGGGGTCTGACGCTCAGTGGAA
CGAAAACTCACGTTAAGGGATTTTGGTCATGAGATTATCAAAAAGGATCTTCACCTAGATCCTTTTAAAT
TAAAAATGAAGTTTTAAATCAATCTAAAGTATATATGAGTAAACTTGGTCTGACAGTTACCAATGCTTAA
TCAGTGAGGCACCTATCTCAGCGATCTGTCTATTTCGTTCATCCATAGTTGCCTGACTCCCCGTCGTGTA
GATAACTACGATACGGGAGGGCTTACCATCTGGCCCCAGTGCTGCAATGATACCGCGAGATCCACGCTCA
CCGGCTCCAGATTTATCAGCAATAAACCAGCCAGCCGGAAGGGCCGAGCGCAGAAGTGGTCCTGCAACTT
TATCCGCCTCCATCCAGTCTATTAATTGTTGCCGGGAAGCTAGAGTAAGTAGTTCGCCAGTTAATAGTTT
GCGCAACGTTGTTGCCATTGCTACAGGCATCGTGGTGTCACGCTCGTCGTTTGGTATGGCTTCATTCAGC
TCCGGTTCCCAACGATCAAGGCGAGTTACATGATCCCCCATGTTGTGCAAAAAAGCGGTTAGCTCCTTCG
GTCCTCCGATCGTTGTCAGAAGTAAGTTGGCCGCAGTGTTATCACTCATGGTTATGGCAGCACTGCATAA
TTCTCTTACTGTCATGCCATCCGTAAGATGCTTTTCTGTGACTGGTGAGTACTCAACCAAGTCATTCTGA
GAATAGTGTATGCGGCGACCGAGTTGCTCTTGCCCGGCGTCAATACGGGATAATACCGCGCCACATAGCA
GAACTTTAAAAGTGCTCATCATTGGAAAACGTTCTTCGGGGCGAAAACTCTCAAGGATCTTACCGCTGTT
GAGATCCAGTTCGATGTAACCCACTCGTGCACCCAACTGATCTTCAGCATCTTTTACTTTCACCAGCGTT
TCTGGGTGAGCAAAAACAGGAAGGCAAAATGCCGCAAAAAAGGGAATAAGGGCGACACGGAAATGTTGAA
TACTCATACTCTTCCTTTTTCAATATTATTGAAGCATTTATCAGGGTTATTGTCTCATGAGCGGATACAT
ATTTGAATGTATTTAGAAAAATAAACAAATAGGGGTTCCGCGCACATTTCCCCGAAAAGTGCCACCTGAC
GTCGACGGATCGGGAGATCTCCCGATCCCCTATGGTGCACTCTCAGTACAATCTGCTCTGATGCCGCATA
GTTAAGCCAGTATCTGCTCCCTGCTTGTGTGTTGGAGGTCGCTGAGTAGTGCGCGAGCAAAATTTAAGCT
ACAACAAGGCAAGGCTTGACCGACAATTGCATGAAGAATCTGCTTAGGGTTAGGCGTTTTGCGCTGCTTC
GCGATGTACGGGCCAGATATACGCGTTGACATTGATTATTGACTAGTTATTAATAGTAATCAATTACGGG
GTCATTAGTTCATAGCCCATATATGGAGTTCCGCGTTACATAACTTACGGTAAATGGCCCGCCTGGCTGA
CCGCCCAACGACCCCCGCCCATTGACGTCAATAATGACGTATGTTCCCATAGTAACGCCAATAGGGACTT
TCCATTGACGTCAATGGGTGGACTATTTACGGTAAACTGCCCACTTGGCAGTACATCAAGTGTATCATAT
GCCAAGTACGCCCCCTATTGACGTCAATGACGGTAAATGGCCCGCCTGGCATTATGCCCAGTACATGACC
TTATGGGACTTTCCTACTTGGCAGTACATCTACGTATTAGTCATCGCTATTACCATGGTGATGCGGTTTT
GGCAGTACATCAATGGGCGTGGATAGCGGTTTGACTCACGGGGATTTCCAAGTCTCCACCCCATTGACGT
CAATGGGAGTTTGTTTTGGCACCAAAATCAACGGGACTTTCCAAAATGTCGTAACAACTCCGCCCCATTG
ACGCAAATGGGCGGTAGGCGTGTACGGTGGGAGGTCTATATAAGCAGAGCTCTCTGGCTAACTAGAGAAC
CCACTGCTTACTGGCTTATCGAAATTAATACGACTCACTATAGGGAGATGGCCTCTGTCTTGACACCACT
CCTGCTCAGGGGCCTGACTGGATCAGCTAGGCGGCTCCCCGTTCCTCGCGCAAAAATACACAGCCTGGAC
TATAAGGACCATGACGGTGATTACAAAGATCACGACATAGATTATAAGGATGATGATGATAAGGGGATCC
GAATTCAAGATCTACGCACGCTCGGCTACAGCCAGCAGCAACAGGAGAAGATCAAACCGAAGGTTCGTTC
GACAGTGGCGCAGCACCACGAGGCACTGGTCGGCCATGGGTTTACACACGCGCACATCGTTGCGCTCAGC
CAACACCCGGCAGCGTTAGGGACCGTCGCTGTCAAGTATCAGGACATGATCGCAGCGTTGCCAGAGGCGA
CACACGAAGCGATCGTTGGCGTCGGCAAACAGTGGTCCGGCGCACGCGCTCTGGAGGCCTTGCTCACGGT
GGCGGGAGAGTTGAGAGGTCCACCGTTACAGTTGGACACAGGCCAACTTCTCAAGATTGCAAAACGTGGC
GGCGTGACCGCAGTGGAGGCAGTGCATGCATGGCGCAATGCACTGACGGGTGCCCCCCTGAACCTCACCC
CCGCTCAGGTTGTGGCTATCGCAAGTAACAACGGTGGAAAACAGGCCCTTGAAACTGTCCAACGCCTTCT
TCCCGTTCTCTGCCAGGCTCACGGCTTGACACCCGACCAGGTCGTTGCTATTGCCTCAAACAATGGAGGA
AAACAGGCACTCGAAACCGTCCAGCGGCTGCTCCCCGTCTTGTGCCAGGACCATGGACTGACACCAGAGC
AAGTGGTTGCCATCGCCTCCAACAACGGTGGTAAGCAAGCACTTGAGACTGTGCAGAGGCTTTTGCCTGT
GCTTTGTCAGGCCCATGGGTTGACTCCCGCTCAGGTGGTGGCTATTGCAAGTAATGGAGGAGGGAAGCAG
GCCTTGGAGACAGTCCAACGCTTGCTGCCCGTTCTTTGTCAGGATCATGGGTTGACACCCGAGCAAGTTG
TGGCAATTGCTTCACACGATGGTGGCAAACAGGCTTTGGAAACAGTTCAAAGATTGTTGCCTGTCCTTTG
CCAAGCTCATGGACTTACTCCAGCACAGGTGGTGGCCATCGCATCCAACATAGGAGGTAAACAAGCACTG
GAAACCGTCCAGAGGCTTTTGCCTGTCCTCTGCCAGGATCACGGTCTGACACCAGAACAAGTGGTCGCTA
TTGCATCCAACGGAGGGGGCAAGCAGGCTCTTGAAACAGTGCAACGCCTGCTGCCAGTCCTTTGCCAAGC
CCATGGCCTTACTCCTGACCAAGTCGTGGCAATTGCTAGTAACGGTGGCGGGAAACAAGCACTTGAAACT
GTTCAGCGCTTGTTGCCCGTTCTCTGTCAGGATCACGGTCTTACACCAGATCAGGTTGTGGCCATTGCCT
CAAAC
